Addgene plasmid #16649: DNMT1 KO Neo
Depositing lab: Bert Vogelstein. Depositing organization: Johns Hopkins University and School of Medicine. Publication: DNMT1 and DNMT3b cooperate to silence genes in human cancer cells. Rhee I, Bachman KE, Park BH, Jair KW, Yen RW, Schuebel KE, Cui H, Feinberg AP, Lengauer C, Kinzler KW, Baylin SB, Vogelstein B. Nature. 2002 Apr 4. 416(6880):552-6. 10.1038/416552a PubMed 11932749.
Backbone
  Vector backbone: pSL301
  Backbone manufacturer: Invitrogen
  Backbone size w/o insert (bp): 3264
  Vector type: Bacterial Expression
  Selectable markers: Neomycin (select with G418)
Growth in bacteria
  Bacterial resistance: Ampicillin, 100 μg/mL
  Growth temperature: 37°C
  Growth strain: DH5alpha
  Copy number: High Copy
Gene/Insert
  Gene/Insert name: DNMT1 knock-out construct (alt name: DNMT1)
  Species: H. sapiens (human)
  Entrez Gene: DNMT1 (a.k.a. ADCADN, AIM, CXXC9, DNMT, HSN1E, MCMT, m.HsaI)
  Cloning method: Restriction Enzyme; 5′ cloning site HindIII (not destroyed); 3′ cloning site NcoI (not destroyed)
  Sequencing primers: 5′ T7
Terms and licenses: Academic/Nonprofit Terms; Industry Terms: Not Available to Industry
Depositor comments: 5' arm is 4.3 kb. 3' arm is 3.0 kb. See author's map for details.
How to cite: DNMT1 KO Neo was a gift from Bert Vogelstein (Addgene plasmid # 16649 ; http://n2t.net/addgene:16649 ; RRID:Addgene_16649)
