[The description below was written by a language model from this plasmid's Addgene catalogue record.]
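Description:
DNMT1 KO Neo is a gene-targeting construct for disrupting the human DNMT1 locus, which encodes a DNA methyltransferase, by homologous recombination. It is built on the pSL301 cloning backbone (about 3.3 kb without insert), a high-copy plasmid propagated in E. coli under ampicillin selection. Although the catalogue classifies it as a bacterial expression vector, the record points to a different role. The bacterial host serves only for propagation, and the functional payload is a knock-out cassette intended for human cells.

The insert was cloned between HindIII and NcoI sites, both of which are retained. It comprises two stretches of human DNMT1 genomic homology, a 5′ arm of about 4.3 kb and a 3′ arm of about 3.0 kb. In a design of this kind the arms direct recombination with the endogenous gene, so that the intervening genomic sequence is replaced or interrupted by a selectable marker. Here that marker is a neomycin resistance cassette, which allows G418 selection of cells that have integrated the construct. The record does not state which DNMT1 exons are removed, which promoter drives the neomycin marker, whether the marker is flanked by recombinase sites, or whether a negative selection marker is present. The depositor refers users to a separate map for those details, and no feature table is available.

The associated publication concerns the cooperation of DNMT1 and DNMT3b in silencing genes in human cancer cells. This is consistent with use of the plasmid to generate DNMT1-deficient human cancer cell lines for studying DNA methylation and epigenetic gene silencing.
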