>Addgene plasmid #16649 | DNMT1 KO Neo | addgene partial sequence | sequence record 23046 | 16649 with T7
GGTATATGTTATTCCTCCTTATTTAAAGCTTCACCTCCCGGGTTCACGCCATTCTTCTGCCTCAGCCTCC
TGAGTAGCTGGGACTACAGGCGCCCACCACCACGCCTGGCTAATTTTTTGTATTTTTAGTAGAGGCGGGG
TTTCACTGTGTTAGCCAGGATGGTCTCCATCTCCTGACCTCATGATCCGCCCACCTCAGCCTTCCAAAGT
GCTGGGATTACAGGCGTGAGCCACCGTGCCCGGCCCTACAGAATGGTCTTTCCTAACCACACAGCAAGTC
AGGAAGTCCCTGCCTAGTGACACCTACATCTAATCACTTAGCTCTTTGCCTGGAGCAGGGCCTGGCATTC
AGCAGGTGCTCATATGTGAGCGGCGCTGGTGGGGAATCAGGGCCCGCATGACCCAGAGCAGCTGTTGTAA
GACATGGGTCCAGCAAAGCATTCCTCATGCTGCTGCCTGCACTTACCCTCTAGGAAGGCCAGCCTGGAGG
AGCCACTTCTGCCCTTCAGGCAAATGATAACTGAGCACCTGTCTGTGCGGGTGCTAGGTGGAAAGGTCCA
GAGATGGCAGTGGCCTGGTCCCTGCCTGGGGCACCTTCTCTCCACCAACAGACACTTACCCAGCTGGTTA
GACCTGTTCTCACCCCGCAGTCTGTAGTTAGCACCCAGGCTGGGAACAACAGCCTGTGTTCCTCTCCCTT
TCCTTGGTACCTTCTCTTCTTGTTCCTTTATTTTTTTCTGAAGAGATAGGATCGCCCTATGTTGTCCAGG
CTGGACTCGAACTCCTGCCCACAAGCCATCCTCCCACCACAGCCTCCTGAGTAGCTGGGGTTACAGGCAC
GCAGCACCGCGGCACTGCACCGGCTATGGTCTTTATTTTTCCCCCCGNCNTNGNCCCTGAAAAANTCAAG
CTACTAATTGTCAGTANTCAANTCA
